>Addgene plasmid #21900 | mCHOP10(dLZ).pCDNA1 | addgene partial sequence | sequence record 27648 | 21900 with SP6
TGCTCGAGCGGCCGCCAGTGTGATGGATATCTGCAGAATTCCTGCAGCCCGGGGGATCCACTAGTTCTAG
CTGTGCCACTTTCCGCTCGTTCTCCTGCTCCTTCTCCTTCATGCGTTGCTTCCCAGGCCGGGCTGGGCAC
TGACCACTCTGTTTCCGTTTCCTAGTTCTTCCTTGCTCTTCCTCCTCTTCCTCCTGGGCCATAGAACTCT
GACTGGAATCTGGAGAGCGAGGGCTTTGGGATGTGCGTGTGACCTCTGTTGGCCCTGGCTCCTCTGTCAG
CCAAGCTAGGGACGCAGGGTCAAGAGTAGTGAAGGTTTTTGATTCTTCCTCTTCGTTTCCTGGGGATGAG
ATATAGGTGCCCCCAATTTCATCTGAGGACAGGACCTCCTGCAGATCCTCATACCAGGCTTCCAGCTCCC
AGCTGGACACCGTCTCCAAGGTGAAAGGCAGGGACTCAGCTGCCATGACTGCACGTGGACCAGGTTCTGC
TTTCAGGTGTGGTGGTGTATGAAGATGCACTTCCTTCTGGAACACGTCAGCTCGTGCCGAATTCCAGCAC
ACTGGCGGCCGTTACTAGTGGATCCGAGCTCGGTACCAAGCTTGGGTCTCCCTATAGTGAGTCGTATTAA
TTTCGATAAGCCAGTAAGCAGTGGGTTCTCTAGTTAGCCAGAGAGCTCTGCTTATATAGACCTCCCACCG
TACACGCCTACCGCCCATTTGCGTCAATGGGGCGGAGTTGTTACGACATTTTGGAAAGTCCCGTTGATTT
TGGTGCCAAAACAAACT
