[The description below was written by a language model from this plasmid's Addgene catalogue record.]
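Description:
mCHOP10(dLZ).pCDNA1 is a mammalian expression plasmid built on the Invitrogen pcDNA1 backbone (about 4 kb without insert) that carries a truncated form of the mouse CHOP-10 cDNA (Ddit3, also known as gadd153). The record does not list the promoter explicitly, but the CMV forward and SP6 sequencing primers flanking the insert fit the usual pcDNA1 layout, in which a CMV promoter drives expression in transfected mammalian cells. The insert was placed by restriction cloning, with an intact EcoRI site at the 5′ end. Propagation is unusual: the plasmid must be maintained in a bacterial host carrying the P3 episome, such as DH10B/P3, under combined ampicillin and tetracycline selection. In pcDNA1-type vectors this requirement generally reflects a suppressor tRNA marker that rescues amber-mutated resistance genes on P3, rather than a resistance gene on the plasmid itself. Copy number is not recorded.

The CHOP-10 coding region was interrupted at its unique NheI site to create a "delta leucine zipper" mutant. CHOP is a nuclear protein that dimerizes with C/EBP-family transcription factors and acts as a dominant-negative inhibitor of transcription, so a zipper-deficient version is presumably meant as a dimerization-impaired control for the wild-type protein. Two caveats are noted in the record. Repository sequencing indicates that only about half of the leucine zipper is removed, with the protein ending at amino acid 133. In addition, the source phagemid had a scrambled insert, so the sequence 3′ of the coding region is not derived from the CHOP gene. For hybridization probes, the depositor recommends excising the HindIII–NheI fragment, which contains genuine CHOP coding sequence.
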