Addgene plasmid #21900: mCHOP10(dLZ).pCDNA1
Depositing lab: David Ron. Depositing organization: NYU Grossman School of Medicine. Publication: CHOP, a novel developmentally regulated nuclear protein that dimerizes with transcription factors C/EBP and LAP and functions as a dominant-negative inhibitor of gene transcription. Ron D, Habener JF. Genes Dev. 1992 Mar;6(3):439-53. doi: 10.1101/gad.6.3.439. PubMed 1547942.
Backbone
  Vector backbone: pcDNA1
  Backbone manufacturer: Invitrogen
  Backbone size w/o insert (bp): 4000
  Vector type: Mammalian Expression
Growth in bacteria
  Bacterial resistance: Ampicillin and Tetracycline, 100 & 10 μg/mL
  Growth temperature: 37°C
  Growth strain: DH10B/P3
  Growth instructions: needs P3-containing host strain such as DH10B/P3
  Copy number: Unknown
Gene/Insert
  Gene/Insert name: CHOP10
  Species: M. musculus (mouse)
  Mutation: The coding region of the murine CHOP-10 cDNA was interrupted at the unique Nhe1 site, making delta leucine zipper
  Entrez Gene: Ddit3 (a.k.a. AltDDIT3, CHOP-10, CHOP10, chop, gadd153)
  Cloning method: Restriction Enzyme; 5′ cloning site EcoRI (not destroyed)
  Sequencing primers: 5′ CMV-F; 3′ SP6
Terms and licenses: Academic/Nonprofit Terms; Industry Terms: Not Available to Industry
Depositor comments: Addgene sequencing results show that only half of the leurin zipper is deleted, protein ends at amino acid 133. Note that the phagemid had a scrambled insert and the portion 3' of the CHOP-10 coding region (in red-see author's map) is not from the CHOP gene. If you wish to obtain a CHOP probe for hybridization experiments we suggest excising the HD3-Nhe1 fragment that contains CHOP coding sequence. Note that this plasmid must be propagated in P3-containing host strain such as DH10B/P3 under combined amp (25mcg/ml)/tet (10mcg/ml) selection pressure.
How to cite: mCHOP10(dLZ).pCDNA1 was a gift from David Ron (Addgene plasmid # 21900 ; http://n2t.net/addgene:21900 ; RRID:Addgene_21900)
